Addgene plasmid #152675: pGBW-m4133433
Purpose: Mammalian expression plasmid for SARS-CoV-2 ORF7a protein
Depositing lab: Ginkgo Bioworks & Benjie Chen. Depositing organization: Ginkgo Bioworks.
Backbone
  Vector backbone: pTwist_CMV_Hygro_6
  Backbone size w/o insert (bp): 6525
  Vector type: Mammalian Expression
  Selectable markers: Hygromycin
Growth in bacteria
  Bacterial resistance: Ampicillin, 100 μg/mL
  Growth temperature: 37°C
  Growth strain: DH5alpha
  Copy number: High Copy
Gene/Insert
  Gene/Insert name: SARS-CoV-2 ORF7a protein
  Species: Severe acute respiratory syndrome coronavirus 2
  Insert size (bp): 359
  Mutation: wt
  Entrez Gene: ORF7a (a.k.a. GU280_gp07)
  Promoter: CMV
  Tag / fusion protein: Cleavable TEV;HA (C terminal on backbone)
  Cloning method: Unknown
Resource information
  A portion of this plasmid was derived from a plasmid made by: GinkgoBioworks
Depositor comments: NCBI reference sequence: YP_009724395.1
How to cite: pGBW-m4133433 was a gift from Ginkgo Bioworks & Benjie Chen (Addgene plasmid # 152675 ; http://n2t.net/addgene:152675 ; RRID:Addgene_152675)
