[The description below was written by a language model from this plasmid's Addgene catalogue record and pLannotate feature annotations shown in this document.]
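Description:
pGBW-m4133433 is a mammalian expression plasmid built on the pTwist_CMV_Hygro_6 backbone that carries the wild-type ORF7a coding sequence of SARS-CoV-2. In bacteria it is maintained through a high-copy ColE1/pUC-type origin and an AmpR (β-lactamase) gene conferring ampicillin resistance. For selection in mammalian cells it carries a separate cassette in which the human ubiquitin C promoter drives hygromycin B phosphotransferase, followed by a synthetic polyadenylation signal.

The ORF7a open reading frame sits near the start of the circular sequence record, immediately downstream of the CMV enhancer and CMV promoter elements annotated at the end of the record, so transcription runs across the numbering origin into the insert. The annotation software labels the promoter region as a fragment plus a truncated CMV variant, whereas the catalogue simply records a CMV promoter. According to the catalogue, the backbone supplies a C-terminal tag consisting of a TEV protease cleavage site and an HA epitope, allowing immunodetection or pulldown of the protein and optional tag removal. These tag elements are not individually annotated in the feature table. An SV40 polyadenylation signal lies downstream of the insert, although it is annotated on the opposite strand. The expression unit is flanked by short β-globin insulator elements, along with T7 and rrnG bacterial terminators, which help isolate it from neighbouring transcription.

ORF7a is an accessory protein reported to antagonise host tetherin (BST2). The plasmid is suited to transient or hygromycin-selected stable expression of tagged ORF7a in mammalian cells for studying its function, localisation and host interactions.
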