Features (pLannotate 1.2.2; 19 found; start..end, strand, type, name):
      5..367     +  CDS            NS7A_SARS2: Experimental evidence at protein level: Swiss-Prot protein existence level 1. Plays a role as antagonist of host tetherin (BST2), disrupting its antiviral effect. Acts by binding to BST2 thereby interfering with its glycosylation. May suppress small interfering RNA (siRNA). May bind to host ITGAL, thereby playing a role in attachment or modulation of leukocytes. From Severe acute respiratory syndrome coronavirus 2 (2019-nCoV) (SARS-CoV-2).
    484..605     -  polyA_signal   SV40 poly(A) signal: SV40 polyadenylation signal
    628..697     -  CDS            large T antigen (fragment): large T antigen from SV40 (simian virus 40)
    720..766     +  terminator     T7 terminator: transcription terminator for bacteriophage T7 RNA polymerase
    796..932     +  terminator     rrnG terminator: transcription terminator from the E. coli ribosomal RNA rrnG operon (Albrechtsen et al., 1991)
    977..1048    +  misc_feature   3' β-globin insulator: insulator downstream of the human β-globin locus (Farrell et al., 2002)
   1274..1862    -  rep_origin     ori: high-copy-number ColE1/pMB1/pBR322/pUC origin of replication
   2034..2098    -  CDS            bla(M) (fragment): β-lactamase lacking the signal sequence; bla(M); allows cytosolic expression of β-lactamase
   2362..3571    +  promoter       UbC promoter: human ubiquitin C promoter
   3581..4602    +  CDS            HygR (fragment): hygromycin B phosphotransferase confers resistance to hygromycin
   4630..4678    +  polyA_signal   poly(A) signal: synthetic polyadenylation signal
   4944..5804    +  CDS            AmpR: β-lactamase; bla; confers resistance to ampicillin, carbenicillin, and related antibiotics
   5817..5953    +  terminator     rrnG terminator: transcription terminator from the E. coli ribosomal RNA rrnG operon (Albrechtsen et al., 1991)
   6098..6169    +  misc_feature   5' β-globin insulator: insulator upstream of the human β-globin locus (Farrell et al., 2002)
   6174..6220    -  terminator     T7 terminator: transcription terminator for bacteriophage T7 RNA polymerase
   6238..6286    -  polyA_signal   poly(A) signal: synthetic polyadenylation signal
   6367..6670    +  enhancer       CMV enhancer: human cytomegalovirus immediate early enhancer
   6743..6760    -  promoter       CMV promoter (fragment): human cytomegalovirus (CMV) immediate early promoter
   6823..6874    +  promoter       CMVd2 promoter: truncated human cytomegalovirus (CMV) immediate early promoter that yields moderately reduced expression relative to the full-length promoter
>Addgene plasmid #152675 | pGBW-m4133433 | depositor full sequence | sequence record 295687 | Full Sequence
CACCATGAAAATTATTCTTTTCTTGGCACTGATAACACTCGCTACTTGTGAGCTTTATCACTACCAAGAG
TGTGTTAGAGGTACAACAGTACTTTTAAAAGAACCTTGCTCTTCTGGAACATACGAGGGCAATTCACCAT
TTCATCCTCTAGCTGATAACAAATTTGCACTGACTTGCTTTAGCACTCAATTTGCTTTTGCTTGTCCTGA
CGGCGTAAAACACGTCTATCAGTTACGTGCCAGATCAGTTTCACCTAAACTGTTCATCAGACAAGAGGAA
GTTCAAGAACTTTACTCTCCAATTTTTCTTATTGTTGCGGCAATAGTGTTTATAACACTTTGCTTCACAC
TCAAAAGAAAGACAGAAGAAAACCTTTACTTTCAGTCGTACCCCTATGACGTACCAGATTATGCGTAAGG
ATCCGCAGGCCTCTGCTAGCTTGACTGACTGAGATACAGCGTACCTTCAGCTCACAGACATGATAAGATA
CATTGATGAGTTTGGACAAACCACAACTAGAATGCAGTGAAAAAAATGCTTTATTTGTGAAATTTGTGAT
GCTATTGCTTTATTTGTAACCATTATAAGCTGCAATAAACAAGTTAACAACAACAATTGCATTCATTTTA
TGTTTCAGGTTCAGGGGGAGGTGTGGGAGGTTTTTTAAAGCAAGTAAAACCTCTACAAATGTGGTATTGG
CCCATCTCTATCGGTATCGTAGCATAACCCCTTGGGGCCTCTAAACGGGTCTTGAGGGGTTTTTTGTGCC
CCTCGGGCCGGATTGCTATCTACCGGCATTGGCGCAGAAAAAAATGCCTGATGCGACGCTGCGCGTCTTA
TACTCCCACATATGCCAGATTCAGCAACGGATACGGCTTCCCCAACTTGCCCACTTCCATACGTGTCCTC
CTTACCAGAAATTTATCCTTAAGGTCGTCAGCTATCCTGCAGGCGATCTCTCGATTTCGATCAAGACATT
CCTTTAATGGTCTTTTCTGGACACCACTAGGGGTCAGAAGTAGTTCATCAAACTTTCTTCCCTCCCTAAT
CTCATTGGTTACCTTGGGCTATCGAAACTTAATTAACCAGTCAAGTCAGCTACTTGGCGAGATCGACTTG
TCTGGGTTTCGACTACGCTCAGAATTGCGTCAGTCAAGTTCGATCTGGTCCTTGCTATTGCACCCGTTCT
CCGATTACGAGTTTCATTTAAATCATGTGAGCAAAAGGCCAGCAAAAGGCCAGGAACCGTAAAAAGGCCG
CGTTGCTGGCGTTTTTCCATAGGCTCCGCCCCCCTGACGAGCATCACAAAAATCGACGCTCAAGTCAGAG
GTGGCGAAACCCGACAGGACTATAAAGATACCAGGCGTTTCCCCCTGGAAGCTCCCTCGTGCGCTCTCCT
GTTCCGACCCTGCCGCTTACCGGATACCTGTCCGCCTTTCTCCCTTCGGGAAGCGTGGCGCTTTCTCATA
GCTCACGCTGTAGGTATCTCAGTTCGGTGTAGGTCGTTCGCTCCAAGCTGGGCTGTGTGCACGAACCCCC
CGTTCAGCCCGACCGCTGCGCCTTATCCGGTAACTATCGTCTTGAGTCCAACCCGGTAAGACACGACTTA
TCGCCACTGGCAGCAGCCACTGGTAACAGGATTAGCAGAGCGAGGTATGTAGGCGGTGCTACAGAGTTCT
TGAAGTGGTGGCCTAACTACGGCTACACTAGAAGAACAGTATTTGGTATCTGCGCTCTGCTGAAGCCAGT
TACCTTCGGAAAAAGAGTTGGTAGCTCTTGATCCGGCAAACAAACCACCGCTGGTAGCGGTGGTTTTTTT
GTTTGCAAGCAGCAGATTACGCGCAGAAAAAAAGGATCTCAAGAAGATCCTTTGATCTTTTCTACGGGGT
CTGACGCTCAGTGGAACGAAAACTCACGTTAAGGGATTTTGGTCATGAGATTATCAAAAAGGATCTTCAC
CTAGATCCTTTTAAATTAAAAATGAAGTTTTAAATCAATCTAAAGTATATATGAGTAAACTTGGTCTGAC
AGTTACCAATGCTTAATCAGTGAGGCACCTATCTCAGCGATCTGTCTATTTCGTTCATCCATAGTTGCAT
TTAAATTTCCGAACTCTCCAAGGCCCTCGTCGGAAAATCTTCAAACCTTTCGTCCGATCCATCTTGCAGG
CTACCTCTCGAACGAACTATCGCAAGTCTCTTGGCCGGCCTTGCGCCTTGGCTATTGCTTGGCAGCGCCT
ATCGCCAGGTATTACTCCAATCCCGAATATCCGAGATCGGGATCACCCGAGAGAAGTTCAACCTACATCC
TCAATCCCGATCTATCCGAGATCCGAGGAATATCGAAATCGGGGCGCGCCTGGCCTCCGCGCCGGGTTTT
GGCGCCTCCCGCGGGCGCCCCCCTCGTCACGGCGAGCGCTGCCACGTCAGACGAAGGGCGCAGGAGCGTC
CTGATCCTTCCGCCCGGACGCTCAGGACAGCGGCCCGCTGCTCATAAGACTCGGCCTTAGAACCCCAGTA
TCAGCAGAAGGACATTTTAGGACGGGACTTGGGTGACTCTAGGGCACTGGTTTTCTTTCCAGAGAGCGGA
ACAGGCGAGGAAAAGTAGTCCCTTCTCGGCGATTCTGCGGAGGGATCTCCGTGGGGCGGTGAACGCCGAT
GATTATATAAGGACGCGCCGGGTGTGGCACAGCTAGTTCCGTCGCAGCCGGGATTTGGGTCGCGGTTCTT
GTTTGTGGATCGCTGTGATCGTCACTTGGTGAGTAGCGGGCTGCTGGGCTGGCCGGGGCTTTCGTGGCCG
CCGGGCCGCTCGGTGGGACGGAAGCGTGTGGAGAGACCGCCAAGGGCTGTAGTCTGGGTCCGCGAGCAAG
GTTGCCCTGAACTGGGGGTTGGGGGGAGCGCAGCAAAATGGCGGCTGTTCCCGAGTCTTGAATGGAAGAC
GCTTGTGAGGCGGGCTGTGAGGTCGTTGAAACAAGGTGGGGGGCATGGTGGGCGGCAAGAACCCAAGGTC
TTGAGCCCTTCGCTAATGCGGGAAAGCTCTTATTCGGGTGAGATGGGCTGGGCACCATCTGGGGACCCTG
ACGTGAAGTTTGTCACTGACTGGAGAACTCGGTTTGTCGTCTGTTGCGGGGGCGGCAGTTATGGCGGTGC
CGTTGGGCAGTGCACCCGTACCTTTGGGAGCGCGCGCCCTCGTCGTGTCGTGACGTCACCCGTTCTGTTG
GCTTATAATGCAGGGTGGGGCCACCTGCCGGTAGGTGTGCGGTAGGCTTTTCTCCGTCGCAGGACGCAGG
GTTCGGGCCTAGGGTAGGCTCTCCTGAATCGACAGGCGCCGGACCTCTGGTGAGGGGAGGGATAAGTGAG
GCGTCAGTTTCTTTGGTCGGTTTTATGTACCTATCTTCTTAAGTAGCTGAAGCTCCGGTTTTGAACTATG
CGCTCGGGGTTGGCGAGTGTGTTTTGTGAAGTTTTTTAGGCACCTTTTGAAATGTAATCATTTGGGTCAA
TATGTAATTTTCAGTGTTAGACTTGTAAATTGTCCGCTAAATTCTGGCCGTTTTTGGCTTTTTTGTTAGA
CAACATGGGTAAAAAGCCTGAACTCACCGCGACGTCTGTCGAGAAGTTTCTGATCGAAAAGTTCGACAGC
GTCTCCGACCTGATGCAGCTCTCGGAGGGCGAAGAATCTCGTGCTTTCAGCTTCGATGTAGGAGGGCGTG
GATATGTCCTGCGGGTAAATAGCTGCGCCGATGGTTTCTACAAAGATCGTTATGTTTATCGGCACTTTGC
ATCCGCCGCGCTCCCGATTCCGGAAGTGCTTGACATTGGGGAGTTCAGCGAGAGCCTGACCTATTGCATC
TCCCGCCGTGCACAGGGTGTCACGTTGCAAGACCTGCCTGAAACCGAACTGCCCGCTGTTCTGCAGCCGG
TCGCGGAGGCAATGGATGCCATCGCTGCCGCCGATCTTAGCCAGACGAGCGGGTTCGGCCCATTCGGACC
GCAAGGAATCGGTCAATACACTACATGGCGTGATTTCATATGCGCGATTGCTGATCCCCATGTGTATCAC
TGGCAAACTGTGATGGACGACACCGTCAGTGCGTCCGTCGCGCAGGCTCTCGATGAGCTGATGCTTTGGG
CCGAGGACTGCCCCGAAGTCCGGCACCTCGTGCACGCGGATTTCGGCTCCAACAATGTCCTGACGGACAA
TGGCCGCATAACAGCGGTCATTGACTGGAGCGAGGCGATGTTCGGGGATTCCCAATACGAGGTCGCCAAC
ATCTTCTTCTGGAGGCCGTGGTTGGCTTGTATGGAGCAGCAGACGCGCTACTTCGAGCGGAGGCATCCGG
AGCTTGCAGGATCGCCCCGGCTCCGGGCGTATATGCTCCGCATTGGTCTTGACCAACTCTATCAGAGCTT
GGTTGACGGCAATTTCGATGATGCAGCTTGGGCGCAGGGTCGATGCGACGCAATCGTCCGATCCGGAGCC
GGGACTGTCGGGCGTACACAAATCGCCCGCAGAAGCGCCGCCGTCTGGACCGATGGCTGTGTAGAAGTAC
TCGCCGATAGTGGAAACCGACGCCCCAGCACTCGTCCGAGGGCAAAGGAATAAGCTAGTATGTAAGCCTA
GTCTTAGATAATAAAATCGCTATCCATCGAAGATGGATGTGTGTTGGTTTTTTGTGTGTGTAACGCTAGG
CGCGCCTGGTGTACCGAGAACGATCCTCTCAGTGCGAGTCTCGACGATCCATATCGTTGCTTGGCAGTCA
GCCAGTCGGAATCCAGCTTGGGACCCAGGAAGTCCAATCGTCAGATATTGTACTCAAGCCTGGTCACGGC
AGCGTACCGATCTGTTTAAACCTAGATATTGATAGTCTGATCGGTCAACGTATAATCGAGTCCTAGCTTT
TGCAAACATCTATCAAGAGACAGGATCAGCAGGAGGCTTTCGCATGAGTATTCAACATTTCCGTGTCGCC
CTTATTCCCTTTTTTGCGGCATTTTGCCTTCCTGTTTTTGCTCACCCAGAAACGCTGGTGAAAGTAAAAG
ATGCTGAAGATCAGTTGGGTGCGCGAGTGGGTTACATCGAACTGGATCTCAACAGCGGTAAGATCCTTGA
GAGTTTTCGCCCCGAAGAACGCTTTCCAATGATGAGCACTTTTAAAGTTCTGCTATGTGGCGCGGTATTA
TCCCGTATTGACGCCGGGCAAGAGCAACTCGGTCGCCGCATACACTATTCTCAGAATGACTTGGTTGAGT
ATTCACCAGTCACAGAAAAGCATCTTACGGATGGCATGACAGTAAGAGAATTATGCAGTGCTGCCATAAC
CATGAGTGATAACACTGCGGCCAACTTACTTCTGACAACGATTGGAGGACCGAAGGAGCTAACCGCTTTT
TTGCACAACATGGGGGATCATGTAACTCGCCTTGATCGTTGGGAACCGGAGCTGAATGAAGCCATACCAA
ACGACGAGCGTGACACCACGATGCCTGTAGCAATGGCAACAACCTTGCGTAAACTATTAACTGGCGAACT
ACTTACTCTAGCTTCCCGGCAACAGTTGATAGACTGGATGGAGGCGGATAAAGTTGCAGGACCACTTCTG
CGCTCGGCCCTTCCGGCTGGCTGGTTTATTGCTGATAAATCTGGAGCCGGTGAGCGTGGGTCTCGCGGTA
TCATTGCAGCACTGGGGCCAGATGGTAAGCCCTCCCGTATCGTAGTTATCTACACGACGGGGAGTCAGGC
AACTATGGATGAACGAAATAGACAGATCGCTGAGATAGGTGCCTCACTGATTAAGCATTGGTAACCGATT
CTAGGTGCATTGGCGCAGAAAAAAATGCCTGATGCGACGCTGCGCGTCTTATACTCCCACATATGCCAGA
TTCAGCAACGGATACGGCTTCCCCAACTTGCCCACTTCCATACGTGTCCTCCTTACCAGAAATTTATCCT
TAAGATCGTTTAAACTCGACTCTGGCTCTATCGAATCTCCGTCGTTTCGAGCTTACGCGAACAGCCGTGG
CGCTCATTTGCTCGTCGGGCATCGAATCTCGTCAGCTATCGTCAGCTTACCTTTTTGGCAGCGATCGCGG
CTCCCGACATCTTGGACCATTAGCTCCACAGGTATCTTCTTCCCTCTAGTGGTCATAACAGCAGCTTCAG
CTACCTCTCAATTCAAAAAACCCCTCAAGACCCGTTTAGAGGCCCCAAGGGGTTATGCTATCAATCGTTG
CGTTACACACACAAAAAACCAACACACATCCATCTTCGATGGATAGCGATTTTATTATCTAACTGCTGAT
CGAGTGTAGCCAGATCTAGTAATCAATTACGGGGTCATTAGTTCATAGCCCATATATGGAGTTCCGCGTT
ACATAACTTACGGTAAATGGCCCGCCTGGCTGACCGCCCAACGACCCCCGCCCATTGACGTCAATAATGA
CGTATGTTCCCATAGTAACGCCAATAGGGACTTTCCATTGACGTCAATGGGTGGAGTATTTACGGTAAAC
TGCCCACTTGGCAGTACATCAAGTGTATCATATGCCAAGTACGCCCCCTATTGACGTCAATGACGGTAAA
TGGCCCGCCTGGCATTATGCCCAGTACATGACCTTATGGGACTTTCCTACTTGGCAGTACATCTACGTAT
TAGTCATCGCTATTACCATGCTGATGCGGTTTTGGCAGTACATCAATGGGCGTGGATAGCGGTTTGACTC
ACGGGGATTTCCAAGTCTCCACCCCATTGACGTCAATGGGAGTTTGTTTTGGCACCAAAATCAACGGGAC
TTTCCAAAATGTCGTAACAACTCCGCCCCATTGACGCAAATGGGCGGTAGGCGTGTACGGTGGGAGGTCT
ATATAAGCAGAGCTGGTTTAGTGAACCGTCAGATCAGATCTTTGTCGATCCTACCATCCACTCGACACAC
CCGCCAGCGGCCGC
